>Addgene plasmid #107377 | plenti-UbcP-Myc-YWAA-pGK-HYG | depositor full sequence | sequence record 203035 | plenti-UbcP-Myc-YWAA-pGK-HYG sequence 11347 bps
CTAGACTGCCGGATCGAATTGTCGACGAATTCGGATCCAGATCTGCCACCATGGAGCAGAAGCTGATCTC
TGAGGAGGATCTGGGAGGCGCTCGAGGTTATCAAACAAGTTTGTACAAAAAAGTTGGCATGGCCGGCGAA
GGAGATCAGCAGGACGCTGCGCACAACATGGGCAACCACCTGCCGCTCCTGCCTGAGAGTGAGGAAGAAG
ATGAAATGGAAGTTGAAGACCAGGATAGTAAAGAAGCCAAAAAACCAAACATCATAAATTTTGACACCAG
TCTGCCGACATCACATACATACCTAGGTGCTGATATGGAAGAATTTCATGGCAGGACTTTGCACGATGAC
GACAGCTGTCAGGTGATTCCAGTTCTTCCACAAGTGATGATGATCCTGATTCCCGGACAGACATTACCTC
TTCAGCTTTTTCACCCTCAAGAAGTCAGTATGGTGCGGAATTTAATTCAGAAAGATAGAACCTTTGCTGT
TCTTGCATACAGCAATGTACAGGAAAGGGAAGCACAGTTTGGAACAACAGCAGAGATATATGCCTATCGA
GAAGAACAGGATTTTGGAATTGAGATAGTGAAAGTGAAAGCAATTGGAAGACAAAGGTTCAAAGTCCTTG
AGCTAAGAACACAGTCAGATGGAATCCAGCAAGCTAAAGTGCAAATTCTTCCCGAATGTGTGTTGCCTTC
AACCATGTCTGCAGTTCAATTAGAATCCCTCAATAAGTGCCAGATATTTCCTTCAAAACCTGTCTCAAGA
GAAGACCAATGTTCATATAAATGGTGGCAGAAATACCAGAAGAGAAAGTTTCATTGTGCAAATCTAACTT
CATGGCCTCGCTGGCTGTATTCCTTATATGATGCTGAGACCTTAATGGACAGAATCAAGAAACAGCTACG
TGAATGGGATGAAAATCTAAAAGATGATTCTCTTCCTTCAAATCCAATAGATTTTTCTTACAGAGTAGCT
GCTTGTCTTCCTATTGATGATGTATTGAGAATTCAGCTCCTTAAAATTGGCAGTGCTATCCAGCGACTTC
GCTGTGAATTAGACATTATGAATAAATGTACTTCCCTTTGCTGTAAACAATGTCAAGAAACAGAAATAAC
AACCAAAAATGAAATATTCAGTTTATCCTTATGTGGGCCGATGGCAGCTTATGTGAATCCTCATGGATAT
GTGCATGAGACACTTACTGTGTATAAGGCTTGCAACTTGAATCTGATAGGCCGGCCTTCTACAGAACACA
GCTGGTTTCCTGGGGCTGCCGCGACTGTTGCCCAGTGTAAGATCTGTGCAAGCCATATTGGATGGAAGTT
TACGGCCACCAAAAAAGACATGTCACCTCAAAAATTTTGGGGCTTAACGCGATCTGCTCTGTTGCCCACG
ATCCCAGACACTGAAGATGAAATAAGTCCAGACAAAGTAATACTTTGCTTGTAAGACCCAGATTTATTGT
ACAAAGTGGTTCGATAACGAATTCCGCCCCCCCCCCCTAACGTTACTGGCCGAAGCCGCTTGGAATAAGG
CCGGTGTGCGTTTGTCTATATGTTATTTTCCACCATATTGCCGTCTTTTGGCAATGTGAGGGCCGCGTTT
AACGAATTCTACCGGGTAGGGGAGGCGCTTTTCCCAAGGCAGTCTGGAGCATGCGCTTTAGCAGCCCCGC
TGGGCACTTGGCGCTACACAAGTGGCCTCTGGCCTCGCACACATTCCACATCCACCGGTAGGCGCCAACC
GGCTCCGTTCTTTGGTGGCCCCTTCGCGCCACCTTCTACTCCTCCCCTAGTCAGGAAGTTCCCCCCCGCC
CCGCAGCTCGCGTCGTGCAGGACGTGACAAATGGAAGTAGCACGTCTCACTAGTCTCGTGCAGATGGACA
GCACCGCTGAGCAATGGAAGCGGGTAGGCCTTTGGGGCAGCGGCCAATAGCAGCTTTGCTCCTTCGCTTT
CTGGGCTCAGAGGCTGGGAAGGGGTGGGTCCGGGGGCGGGCTCAGGGGCGGGCTCAGGGGCGGGGCGGGC
GCCCGAAGGTCCTCCGGAGGCCCGGCATTCTGCACGCTTCAAAAGCGCACGTCTGCCGCGCTGTTCTCCT
CTTCCTCATCTCCGGGCCTTTCGACCTGCATCCCGCCACCATGAAAAAGCCTGAACTCACCGCGACGTCT
GTCGAGAAGTTTCTGATCGAAAAGTTCGACAGCGTCTCCGACCTGATGCAGCTCTCGGAGGGCGAAGAAT
CTCGTGCTTTCAGCTTCGATGTAGGAGGGCGTGGATATGTCCTGCGGGTAAATAGCTGCGCCGATGGTTT
CTACAAAGATCGTTATGTTTATCGGCACTTTGCATCGGCCGCGCTCCCGATTCCGGAAGTGCTTGACATT
GGGGAATTCAGCGAGAGCCTGACCTATTGCATCTCCCGCCGTGCACAGGGTGTCACGTTGCAAGACCTGC
CTGAAACCGAACTGCCCGCTGTTCTGCAGCCGGTCGCGGAGGCCATGGATGCGATCGCTGCGGCCGATCT
TAGCCAGACGAGCGGGTTCGGCCCATTCGGACCGCAAGGAATCGGTCAATACACTACATGGCGTGATTTC
ATATGCGCGATTGCTGATCCCCATGTGTATCACTGGCAAACTGTGATGGACGACACCGTCAGTGCGTCCG
TCGCGCAGGCTCTCGATGAGCTGATGCTTTGGGCCGAGGACTGCCCCGAAGTCCGGCACCTCGTGCACGC
GGATTTCGGCTCCAACAATGTCCTGACGGACAATGGCCGCATAACAGCGGTCATTGACTGGAGCGAGGCG
ATGTTCGGGGATTCCCAATACGAGGTCGCCAACATCTTCTTCTGGAGGCCGTGGTTGGCTTGTATGGAGC
AGCAGACGCGCTACTTCGAGCGGAGGCATCCGGAGCTTGCAGGATCGCCGCGGCTCCGGGCGTATATGCT
CCGCATTGGTCTTGACCAACTCTATCAGAGCTTGGTTGACGGCAATTTCGATGATGCAGCTTGGGCGCAG
GGTCGATGCGACGCAATCGTCCGATCCGGAGCCGGGACTGTCGGGCGTACACAAATCGCCCGCAGAAGCG
CGGCCGTCTGGACCGATGGCTGTGTAGAAGTACTCGCCGATAGTGGAAACCGACGCCCCAGCACTCGTCC
GAGGGCAAAGGAATAGTGTACAAGTAGGAATTCGTCGAGGGACCTAATAACTTCGTATAGCATACATTAT
ACGAAGTTATACATGTTTAAGGGTTCCGGTTCCACTAGGTACAATTCGATATCAAGCTTATCGATAATCA
ACCTCTGGATTACAAAATTTGTGAAAGATTGACTGGTATTCTTAACTATGTTGCTCCTTTTACGCTATGT
GGATACGCTGCTTTAATGCCTTTGTATCATGCTATTGCTTCCCGTATGGCTTTCATTTTCTCCTCCTTGT
ATAAATCCTGGTTGCTGTCTCTTTATGAGGAGTTGTGGCCCGTTGTCAGGCAACGTGGCGTGGTGTGCAC
TGTGTTTGCTGACGCAACCCCCACTGGTTGGGGCATTGCCACCACCTGTCAGCTCCTTTCCGGGACTTTC
GCTTTCCCCCTCCCTATTGCCACGGCGGAACTCATCGCCGCCTGCCTTGCCCGCTGCTGGACAGGGGCTC
GGCTGTTGGGCACTGACAATTCCGTGGTGTTGTCGGGGAAATCATCGTCCTTTCCTTGGCTGCTCGCCTG
TGTTGCCACCTGGATTCTGCGCGGGACGTCCTTCTGCTACGTCCCTTCGGCCCTCAATCCAGCGGACCTT
CCTTCCCGCGGCCTGCTGCCGGCTCTGCGGCCTCTTCCGCGTCTTCGCCTTCGCCCTCAGACGAGTCGGA
TCTCCCTTTGGGCCGCCTCCCCGCATCGATACCGTCGACCTCGATCGAGACCTAGAAAAACATGGAGCAA
TCACAAGTAGCAATACAGCAGCTACCAATGCTGATTGTGCCTGGCTAGAAGCACAAGAGGAGGAGGAGGT
GGGTTTTCCAGTCACACCTCAGGTACCTTTAAGACCAATGACTTACAAGGCAGCTGTAGATCTTAGCCAC
TTTTTAAAAGAAAAGGGGGGACTGGAAGGGCTAATTCACTCCCAACGAAGACAAGATCTGCTTTTTGCTT
GTACTGGGTCTCTCTGGTTAGACCAGATCTGAGCCTGGGAGCTCTCTGGCTAACTAGGGAACCCACTGCT
TAAGCCTCAATAAAGCTTGCCTTGAGTGCTTCAAGTAGTGTGTGCCCGTCTGTTGTGTGACTCTGGTAAC
TAGAGATCCCTCAGACCCTTTTAGTCAGTGTGGAAAATCTCTAGCAGTAGTAGTTCATGTCATCTTATTA
TTCAGTATTTATAACTTGCAAAGAAATGAATATCAGAGAGTGAGAGGAACTTGTTTATTGCAGCTTATAA
TGGTTACAAATAAAGCAATAGCATCACAAATTTCACAAATAAAGCATTTTTTTCACTGCATTCTAGTTGT
GGTTTGTCCAAACTCATCAATGTATCTTATCATGTCTGGCTCTAGCTATCCCGCCCCTAACTCCGCCCAT
CCCGCCCCTAACTCCGCCCAGTTCCGCCCATTCTCCGCCCCATGGCTGACTAATTTTTTTTATTTATGCA
GAGGCCGAGGCCGCCTCGGCCTCTGAGCTATTCCAGAAGTAGTGAGGAGGCTTTTTTGGAGGCCTAGGGA
CGTACCCAATTCGCCCTATAGTGAGTCGTATTAGCATGTGAGCAAAAGGCCAGCATAAATCAAAAGAATA
GACCGAGATAGGGT
[37 nt withheld, positions 4775-4811]
AAAGAACGTGGACTCCAACGTCAAAGG
[49 nt withheld, positions 4839-4887]
T
[91 nt withheld, positions 4889-4979]
G
[124 nt withheld, positions 4981-5104]
CAGGTGGCACTTTTCGGGGAAATGTGCGCGGAACCCCTATTTGTTTATTTTTCTAAATACATTCAAATAT
GTATCCGCTCATGAGACAATAACCCTGATAAATGCTTCAATAATATTGAAAAAGGAAGAGTCCTGAGGCG
GAAAGAACCAGCTGTGGAATGTGTGTCAGTTAGGGTGTGGAAAGTCCCCAGGCTCCCCAGCAGGCAGAAG
TATGCAAAGCATGCATCTCAATTAGTCAGCAACCAGGTGTGGAAAGTCCCCAGGCTCCCCAGCAGGCAGA
AGTATGCAAAGCATGCATCTCAATTAGTCAGCAACCATAGTCCCGCCCCTAACTCCGCCCATCCCGCCCC
TAACTCCGCCCAGTTCCGCCCATTCTCCGCCCCATGGCTGACTAATTTTTTTTATTTATGCAGAGGCCGA
GGCCGCCTCGGCCTCTGAGCTATTCCAGAAGTAGTGAGGAGGCTTTTTTGGAGGCCTAGGCTTTTGCAAA
GATCGATCAAGAGACAGGATGAGGATCGTTTCGCATGATTGAACAAGATGGATTGCACGCAGGTTCTCCG
GCCGCTTGGGTGGAGAGGCTATTCGGCTATGACTGGGCACAACAGACAATCGGCTGCTCTGATGCCGCCG
TGTTCCGGCTGTCAGCGCAGGGGCGCCCGGTTCTTTTTGTCAAGACCGACCTGTCCGGTGCCCTGAATGA
ACTGCAAGACGAGGCAGCGCGGCTATCGTGGCTGGCCACGACGGGCGTTCCTTGCGCAGCTGTGCTCGAC
GTTGTCACTGAAGCGGGAAGGGACTGGCTGCTATTGGGCGAAGTGCCGGGGCAGGATCTCCTGTCATCTC
ACCTTGCTCCTGCCGAGAAAGTATCCATCATGGCTGATGCAATGCGGCGGCTGCATACGCTTGATCCGGC
TACCTGCCCATTCGACCACCAAGCGAAACATCGCATCGAGCGAGCACGTACTCGGATGGAAGCCGGTCTT
GTCGATCAGGATGATCTGGACGAAGAGCATCAGGGGCTCGCGCCAGCCGAACTGTTCGCCAGGCTCAAGG
CGAGCATGCCCGACGGCGAGGATCTCGTCGTGACCCATGGCGATGCCTGCTTGCCGAATATCATGGTGGA
AAATGGCCGCTTTTCTGGATTCATCGACTGTGGCCGGCTGGGTGTGGCGGACCGCTATCAGGACATAGCG
TTGGCTACCCGTGATATTGCTGAAGAGCTTGGCGGCGAATGGGCTGACCGCTTCCTCGTGCTTTACGGTA
TCGCCGCTCCCGATTCGCAGCGCATCGCCTTCTATCGCCTTCTTGACGAGTTCTTCTGAGCGGGACTCTG
GGGTTCGAAATGACCGACCAAGCGACGCCCAACCTGCCATCACGAGATTTCGATTCCACCGCCGCCTTCT
ATGAAAGGTTGGGCTTCGGAATCGTTTTCCGGGACGCCGGCTGGATGATCCTCCAGCGCGGGGATCTCAT
GCTGGAGTTCTTCGCCCACCCTAGGGGGAGGCTAACTGAAACACGGAAGGAGACAATACCGGAAGGAACC
CGCGCTATGACGGCAATAAAAAGACAGAATAAAACGCACGGTGTTGGGTCGTTTGTTCATAAACGCGGGG
TTCGGTCCCAGGGCTGGCACTCTGTCGATACCCCACCGAGACCCCATTGGGGCCAATACGCCCGCGTTTC
TTCCTTTTCCCCACCCCACCCCCCAAGTTCGGGTGAAGGCCCAGGGCTCGCAGCCAACGTCGGGGCGGCA
GGCCCTGCCATAGCCTCAGGTTACTCATATATACTTTAGATTGATTTAAAACTTCATTTTTAATTTAAAA
GGATCTAGGTGAAGATCCTTTTTGATAATCTCATGACCAAAATCCCTTAACGTGAGTTTTCGTTCCACTG
AGCGTCAGACCCCGTAGAAAAGATCAAAGGATCTTCTTGAGATCCTTTTTTTCTGCGCGTAATCTGCTGC
TTGCAAACAAAAAAACCACCGCTACCAGCGGTGGTTTGTTTGCCGGATCAAGAGCTACCAACTCTTTTTC
CGAAGGTAACTGGCTTCAGCAGAGCGCAGATACCAAATACTGTCCTTCTAGTGTAGCCGTAGTTAGGCCA
CCACTTCAAGAACTCTGTAGCACCGCCTACATACCTCGCTCTGCTAATCCTGTTACCAGTGGCTGCTGCC
AGTGGCGATAAGTCGTGTCTTACCGGGTTGGACTCAAGACGATAGTTACCGGATAAGGCGCAGCGGTCGG
GCTGAACGGGGGGTTCGTGCACACAGCCCAGCTTGGAGCGAACGACCTACACCGAACTGAGATACCTACA
GCGTGAGCTATGAGAAAGCGCCACGCTTCCCGAAGGGAGAAAGGCGGACAGGTATCCGGTAAGCGGCAGG
GTCGGAACAGGAGAGCGCACGAGGGAGCTTCCAGGGGGAAACGCCTGGTATCTTTATAGTCCTGTCGGGT
TTCGCCACCTCTGACTTGAGCGTCGATTTTTGTGATGCTCGTCAGGGGGGCGGAGCCTATGGAAAAACGC
CAGCAACGCGGCCTTTTTACGGTTCCTGGCCTTTTGCTGGCCTTTTGCTCACATGTTCTTTCCTGCGTTA
TCCCCTGATTCTGTGGATAACCGTATTACCGCCATGCATTAGTTATTAATAGTAATCAATTACGGGGTCA
TTAGTTCATAGCCCATATATGGAGTTCCGCGTTACATAACTTACGGTAAATGGCCCGCCTGGCTGACCGC
CCAACGACCCCCGCCCATTGACGTCAATAATGACGTATGTTCCCATAGTAACGCCAATAGGGACTTTCCA
TTGACGTCAATGGGTGGAGTATTTACGGTAAACTGCCCACTTGGCAGTACATCAAGTGTATCATATGCCA
AGTACGCCCCCTATTGACGTCAATGACGGTAAATGGCCCGCCTGGCATTATGCCCAGTACATGACCTTAT
GGGACTTTCCTACTTGGCAGTACATCTACGTATTAGTCATCGCTATTACCATGGTGATGCGGTTTTGGCA
GTACATCAATGGGCGTGGATAGCGGTTTGACTCACGGGGATTTCCAAGTCTCCACCCCATTGACGTCAAT
GGGAGTTTGTTTTGGCACCAAAATCAACGGGACTTTCCAAAATGTCGTAACAACTCCGCCCCATTGACGC
AAATGGGCGGTAGGCGTGTACGGTGGGAGGTCTATATAAGCAGCGCGTTTTGCCTGTACTGGGTCTCTCT
GGTTAGACCAGATCTGAGCCTGGGAGCTCTCTGGCTAACTAGGGAACCCACTGCTTAAGCCTCAATAAAG
CTTGCCTTGAGTGCTTCAAGTAGTGTGTGCCCGTCTGTTGTGTGACTCTGGTAACTAGAGATCCCTCAGA
CCCTTTTAGTCAGTGTGGAAAATCTCTAGCAGTGGCGCCCGAACAGGGACTTGAAAGCGAAAGGGAAACC
AGAGGAGCTCTCTCGACGCAGGACTCGGCTTGCTGAAGCGCGCACGGCAAGAGGCGAGGGGCGGCGACTG
GTGAGTACGCCAAAAATTTTGACTAGCGGAGGCTAGAAGGAGAGAGATGGGTGCGAGAGCGTCAGTATTA
AGCGGGGGAGAATTAGATCGCGATGGGAAAAAATTCGGTTAAGGCCAGGGGGAAAGAAAAAATATAAATT
AAAACATATAGTATGGGCAAGCAGGGAGCTAGAACGATTCGCAGTTAATCCTGGCCTGTTAGAAACATCA
GAAGGCTGTAGACAAATACTGGGACAGCTACAACCATCCCTTCAGACAGGATCAGAAGAACTTAGATCAT
TATATAATACAGTAGCAACCCTCTATTGTGTGCATCAAAGGATAGAGATAAAAGACACCAAGGAAGCTTT
AGACAAGATAGAGGAAGAGCAAAACAAAAGTAAGACCACCGCACAGCAAGCGGCCGGCCGCGCTGATCTT
CAGACCTGGAGGAGGAGATATGAGGGACAATTGGAGAAGTGAATTATATAAATATAAAGTAGTAAAAATT
GAACCATTAGGAGTAGCACCCACCAAGGCAAAGAGAAGAGTGGTGCAGAGAGAAAAAAGAGCAGTGGGAA
TAGGAGCTTTGTTCCTTGGGTTCTTGGGAGCAGCAGGAAGCACTATGGGCGCAGCGTCAATGACGCTGAC
GGTACAGGCCAGACAATTATTGTCTGGTATAGTGCAGCAGCAGAACAATTTGCTGAGGGCTATTGAGGCG
CAACAGCATCTGTTGCAACTCACAGTCTGGGGCATCAAGCAGCTCCAGGCAAGAATCCTGGCTGTGGAAA
GATACCTAAAGGATCAACAGCTCCTGGGGATTTGGGGTTGCTCTGGAAAACTCATTTGCACCACTGCTGT
GCCTTGGAATGCTAGTTGGAGTAATAAATCTCTGGAACAGATTTGGAATCACACGACCTGGATGGAGTGG
GACAGAGAAATTAACAATTACACAAGCTTAATACACTCCTTAATTGAAGAATCGCAAAACCAGCAAGAAA
AGAATGAACAAGAATTATTGGAATTAGATAAATGGGCAAGTTTGTGGAATTGGTTTAACATAACAAATTG
GCTGTGGTATATAAAATTATTCATAATGATAGTAGGAGGCTTGGTAGGTTTAAGAATAGTTTTTGCTGTA
CTTTCTATAGTGAATAGAGTTAGGCAGGGATATTCACCATTATCGTTTCAGACCCACCTCCCAACCCCGA
GGGGACCCGACAGGCCCGAAGGAATAGAAGAAGAAGGTGGAGAGAGAGACAGAGACAGATCCATTCGATT
AGTGAACGGATCGGCACTGCGTGCGCCAATTCTGCAGACAAATGGCAGTATTCATCCACAATTTTAAAAG
AAAAGGGGGGATTGGGGGGTACAGTGCAGGGGAAAGAATAGTAGACATAATAGCAACAGACATACAAACT
AAAGAATTACAAAAACAAATTACAAAAATTCAAAATTTTCGGGTTTATTACAGGGACAGCAGAGATCCAG
TTTGGTTAGTACCGGGCCCGCTCTAGCCCTAGATTTAACCCAACAGAAGGCTCGACGCGTGGCCTCCGCG
CCGGGTTTTGGCGCCTCCCGCGGGCGCCCCCCTCCTCACGGCGAGCGCTGCCACGTCAGACGAAGGGCGC
AGCGAGCGTCCTGATCCTTCCGCCCGGACGCTCAGGACAGCGGCCCGCTGCTCATAAGACTCGGCCTTAG
AACCCCAGTATCAGCAGAAGGACATTTTAGGACGGGACTTGGGTGACTCTAGGGCACTGGTTTTCTTTCC
AGAGAGCGGAACAGGCGAGGAAAAGTAGTCCCTTCTCGGCGATTCTGCGGAGGGATCTCCGTGGGGCGGT
GAACGCCGATGATTATATAAGGACGCGCCGGGTGTGGCACAGCTAGTTCCGTCGCAGCCGGGATTTGGGT
CGCGGTTCTTGTTTGTGGATCGCTGTGATCGTCACTTGGTGAGTAGCGGGCTGCTGGGCTGGCCGGGGCT
TTCGTGGCCGCCGGGCCGCTCGGTGGGACGGAAGCGTGTGGAGAGACCGCCAAGGGCTGTAGTCTGGGTC
CGCGAGCAAGGTTGCCCTGAACTGGGGGTTGGGGGGAGCGCAGCAAAATGGCGGCTGTTCCCGAGTCTTG
AATGGAAGACGCTTGTGAGGCGGGCTGTGAGGTCGTTGAAACAAGGTGGGGGGCATGGTGGGCGGCAAGA
ACCCAAGGTCTTGAGGCCTTCGCTAATGCGGGAAAGCTCTTATTCGGGTGAGATGGGCTGGGGCACCATC
TGGGGACCCTGACGTGAAGTTTGTCACTGACTGGAGAACTCGGTTTGTCGTCTGTTGCGGGGGCGGCAGT
TATGGCGGTGCCGTTGGGCAGTGCACCCGTACCTTTGGGAGCGCGCGCCCTCGTCGTGTCGTGACGTCAC
CCGTTCTGTTGGCTTATAATGCAGGGTGGGGCCACCTGCCGGTAGGTGTGCGGTAGGCTTTTCTCCGTCG
CAGGACGCAGGGTTCGGGCCTAGGGTAGGCTCTCCTGAATCGACAGGCGCCGGACCTCTGGTGAGGGGAG
GGATAAGTGAGGCGTCAGTTTCTTTGGTCGGTTTTATGTACCTATCTTCTTAAGTAGCTGAAGCTCCGGT
TTTGAACTATGCGCTCGGGGTTGGCGAGTGTGTTTTGTGAAGTTTTTTAGGCACCTTTTGAAATGTAATC
ATTTGGGTCAATATGTAATTTTCAGTGTTAGACTAGTAAATTGTCCGCTAAATTCTGGCCGTTTTTGGCT
TTTTTGTTAGACG
Features (pLannotate 1.2.2; 31 found; start..end, strand, type, name):
    106..123     +  protein_bind   attB1 (fragment): mutant version of attB; core recombination site for the Gateway® BP reaction BP Clonase™
    129..1451    +  CDS            CRBN: CRBN_HUMAN - Experimental evidence at protein level: Swiss-Prot protein existence level 1. Substrate recognition component of a DCX (DDB1-CUL4-X-box) E3 protein ligase complex that mediates the ubiquitination and subsequent proteasomal degradation of target proteins, such as MEIS2 (Probable). Normal degradation of key regulatory proteins is required for normal limb outgrowth and expression of the fibroblast growth factor FGF8 (PubMed:20223979, PubMed:24328678, PubMed:25043012, PubMed:25108355). Maintains presynaptic glutamate release and consequently cognitive functions, such as memory and lea
   1498..1604    +  misc_feature   IRES (fragment): internal ribosome entry site (IRES) of the encephalomyocarditis virus (EMCV)
   1624..2123    +  promoter       PGK promoter: mouse phosphoglycerate kinase 1 promoter
   2141..3166    +  CDS            HygR: aminoglycoside phosphotransferase from E. coli; aph(4)-Ia; confers resistance to hygromycin
   3197..3230    +  protein_bind   loxP: Cre-mediated recombination occurs in the 8-bp core sequence (GCATACAT). Cre recombinase
   3263..3286    +  misc_feature   MCS (fragment): pBluescript multiple cloning site
   3286..3874    +  misc_feature   WPRE: woodchuck hepatitis virus posttranscriptional regulatory element
   3875..3894    +  misc_feature   MCS (fragment): pBluescript multiple cloning site
   3896..4081    +  CDS            nef (fragment): NEF_HV1Z2 - Experimental evidence at protein level: Swiss-Prot protein existence level 1. Extracellular Nef protein targets CD4(+) T-lymphocytes for apoptosis by interacting with CXCR4 surface receptors. From Human immunodeficiency virus type 1 group M subtype D (isolate Z2/CDC-Z34) (HIV-1).
   4083..4316    +  LTR            3' LTR (ΔU3): self-inactivating 3' long terminal repeat (LTR) from HIV-1
   4388..4509    +  polyA_signal   SV40 poly(A) signal: SV40 polyadenylation signal
   4549..4684    +  rep_origin     SV40 ori: SV40 origin of replication
   4705..4723    -  promoter       T7 promoter: promoter for bacteriophage T7 RNA polymerase
   4746..5104    -  rep_origin     f1 ori (sequence partly withheld): f1 bacteriophage origin of replication; arrow indicates direction of (+) strand synthesis
   5131..5235    +  promoter       AmpR promoter: bla
   5237..5594    +  promoter       SV40 promoter: SV40 enhancer and early promoter
   5629..6423    +  CDS            NeoR/KanR: aminoglycoside phosphotransferase from Tn5; aph(3')-II (or nptII); confers resistance to neomycin, kanamycin, and G418 (Geneticin®)
   6444..6596    +  CDS            ble (fragment): BLE_KLEPN - Experimental evidence at protein level: Swiss-Prot protein existence level 1. Binding protein with a strong affinity to the bleomycin family of antibiotics. Binds to CL990; an antimitotic-antibiotic compound. From Klebsiella pneumoniae.
   6655..6702    +  polyA_signal   HSV TK poly(A) signal: herpes simplex virus thymidine kinase polyadenylation signal (Cole and Stacy, 1985)
   7031..7619    +  rep_origin     ori: high-copy-number ColE1/pMB1/pBR322/pUC origin of replication
   7794..8097    +  enhancer       CMV enhancer: human cytomegalovirus immediate early enhancer
   8098..8297    +  promoter       CMV promoter: human cytomegalovirus (CMV) immediate early promoter
   8315..8495    +  LTR            5' LTR (truncated): truncated 5' long terminal repeat (LTR) from HIV-1
   8542..8667    +  misc_feature   HIV-1 Ψ: packaging signal of human immunodeficiency virus type 1
   8651..8989    +  CDS            HIV-1 gag (fragment): gag protein from human immunodeficiency virus 1; gag
   9166..9399    +  misc_feature   RRE: The Rev response element (RRE) of HIV-1 allows for Rev-dependent mRNA export from the nucleus to the cytoplasm.
   9776..9876    +  CDS            Rev (fragment): human immunodeficiency virus 1 (HIV-1) Rev protein; rev; enhances nuclear export of unspliced and incompletely spliced viral mRNAs
   9926..10043   +  misc_feature   cPPT/CTS: central polypurine tract and central termination sequence of HIV-1
  10109..10126   +  ncRNA          5' miR-30a (fragment): sequence upstream of the 71-nt precursor of the human miR-30a microRNA (Zeng et al., 2002) miRNA
  10135..11346   +  promoter       UbC promoter: human ubiquitin C promoter
