>Addgene plasmid #107377 | plenti-UbcP-Myc-YWAA-pGK-HYG | addgene full sequence | sequence record 210678 | Addgene NGS Result
AACGGATCGGCACTGCGTGCGCCAATTCTGCAGACAAATGGCAGTATTCATCCACAATTTTAAAAGAAAA
GGGGGGATTGGGGGGTACAGTGCAGGGGAAAGAATAGTAGACATAATAGCAACAGACATACAAACTAAAG
AATTACAAAAACAAATTACAAAAATTCAAAATTTTCGGGTTTATTACAGGGACAGCAGAGATCCAGTTTG
GTTAGTACCGGGCCCGCTCTAGCCCTAGATTTAACCCAACAGAAGGCTCGACGCGTGGCCTCCGCGCCGG
GTTTTGGCGCCTCCCGCGGGCGCCCCCCTCCTCACGGCGAGCGCTGCCACGTCAGACGAAGGGCGCAGCG
AGCGTCCTGATCCTTCCGCCCGGACGCTCAGGACAGCGGCCCGCTGCTCATAAGACTCGGCCTTAGAACC
CCAGTATCAGCAGAAGGACATTTTAGGACGGGACTTGGGTGACTCTAGGGCACTGGTTTTCTTTCCAGAG
AGCGGAACAGGCGAGGAAAAGTAGTCCCTTCTCGGCGATTCTGCGGAGGGATCTCCGTGGGGCGGTGAAC
GCCGATGATTATATAAGGACGCGCCGGGTGTGGCACAGCTAGTTCCGTCGCAGCCGGGATTTGGGTCGCG
GTTCTTGTTTGTGGATCGCTGTGATCGTCACTTGGTGAGTAGCGGGCTGCTGGGCTGGCCGGGGCTTTCG
TGGCCGCCGGGCCGCTCGGTGGGACGGAAGCGTGTGGAGAGACCGCCAAGGGCTGTAGTCTGGGTCCGCG
AGCAAGGTTGCCCTGAACTGGGGGTTGGGGGGAGCGCAGCAAAATGGCGGCTGTTCCCGAGTCTTGAATG
GAAGACGCTTGTGAGGCGGGCTGTGAGGTCGTTGAAACAAGGTGGGGGGCATGGTGGGCGGCAAGAACCC
AAGGTCTTGAGGCCTTCGCTAATGCGGGAAAGCTCTTATTCGGGTGAGATGGGCTGGGGCACCATCTGGG
GACCCTGACGTGAAGTTTGTCACTGACTGGAGAACTCGGTTTGTCGTCTGTTGCGGGGGCGGCAGTTATG
GCGGTGCCGTTGGGCAGTGCACCCGTACCTTTGGGAGCGCGCGCCCTCGTCGTGTCGTGACGTCACCCGT
TCTGTTGGCTTATAATGCAGGGTGGGGCCACCTGCCGGTAGGTGTGCGGTAGGCTTTTCTCCGTCGCAGG
ACGCAGGGTTCGGGCCTAGGGTAGGCTCTCCTGAATCGACAGGCGCCGGACCTCTGGTGAGGGGAGGGAT
AAGTGAGGCGTCAGTTTCTTTGGTCGGTTTTATGTACCTATCTTCTTAAGTAGCTGAAGCTCCGGTTTTG
AACTATGCGCTCGGGGTTGGCGAGTGTGTTTTGTGAAGTTTTTTAGGCACCTTTTGAAATGTAATCATTT
GGGTCAATATGTAATTTTCAGTGTTAGACTAGTAAATTGTCCGCTAAATTCTGGCCGTTTTTGGCTTTTT
TGTTAGACGCTAGACTGCCGGATCGAATTGTCGACGAATTCGGATCCAGATCTGCCACCATGGAGCAGAA
GCTGATCTCTGAGGAGGATCTGGGAGGCGCTCGAGGTTATCAAACAAGTTTGTACAAAAAAGTTGGCATG
GCCGGCGAAGGAGATCAGCAGGACGCTGCGCACAACATGGGCAACCACCTGCCGCTCCTGCCTGAGAGTG
AGGAAGAAGATGAAATGGAAGTTGAAGACCAGGATAGTAAAGAAGCCAAAAAACCAAACATCATAAATTT
TGACACCAGTCTGCCGACATCACATACATACCTAGGTGCTGATATGGAAGAATTTCATGGCAGGACTTTG
CACGATGACGACAGCTGTCAGGTGATTCCAGTTCTTCCACAAGTGATGATGATCCTGATTCCCGGACAGA
CATTACCTCTTCAGCTTTTTCACCCTCAAGAAGTCAGTATGGTGCGGAATTTAATTCAGAAAGATAGAAC
CTTTGCTGTTCTTGCATACAGCAATGTACAGGAAAGGGAAGCACAGTTTGGAACAACAGCAGAGATATAT
GCCTATCGAGAAGAACAGGATTTTGGAATTGAGATAGTGAAAGTGAAAGCAATTGGAAGACAAAGGTTCA
AAGTCCTTGAGCTAAGAACACAGTCAGATGGAATCCAGCAAGCTAAAGTGCAAATTCTTCCCGAATGTGT
GTTGCCTTCAACCATGTCTGCAGTTCAATTAGAATCCCTCAATAAGTGCCAGATATTTCCTTCAAAACCT
GTCTCAAGAGAAGACCAATGTTCATATAAATGGTGGCAGAAATACCAGAAGAGAAAGTTTCATTGTGCAA
ATCTAACTTCATGGCCTCGCTGGCTGTATTCCTTATATGATGCTGAGACCTTAATGGACAGAATCAAGAA
ACAGCTACGTGAATGGGATGAAAATCTAAAAGATGATTCTCTTCCTTCAAATCCAATAGATTTTTCTTAC
AGAGTAGCTGCTTGTCTTCCTATTGATGATGTATTGAGAATTCAGCTCCTTAAAATTGGCAGTGCTATCC
AGCGACTTCGCTGTGAATTAGACATTATGAATAAATGTACTTCCCTTTGCTGTAAACAATGTCAAGAAAC
AGAAATAACAACCAAAAATGAAATATTCAGTTTATCCTTATGTGGGCCGATGGCAGCTTATGTGAATCCT
CATGGATATGTGCATGAGACACTTACTGTGTATAAGGCTTGCAACTTGAATCTGATAGGCCGGCCTTCTA
CAGAACACAGCTGGTTTCCTGGGGCTGCCGCGACTGTTGCCCAGTGTAAGATCTGTGCAAGCCATATTGG
ATGGAAGTTTACGGCCACCAAAAAAGACATGTCACCTCAAAAATTTTGGGGCTTAACGCGATCTGCTCTG
TTGCCCACGATCCCAGACACTGAAGATGAAATAAGTCCAGACAAAGTAATACTTTGCTTGTAAGACCCAG
CTTTCTTGTACAAAGTGGTTCGATAACGAATTCCGCCCCCCCCCCCTAACGTTACTGGCCGAAGCCGCTT
GGAATAAGGCCGGTGTGCGTTTGTCTATATGTTATTTTCCACCATATTGCCGTCTTTTGGCAATGTGAGG
GCCGCGTTTAACGAATTCTACCGGGTAGGGGAGGCGCTTTTCCCAAGGCAGTCTGGAGCATGCGCTTTAG
CAGCCCCGCTGGGCACTTGGCGCTACACAAGTGGCCTCTGGCCTCGCACACATTCCACATCCACCGGTAG
GCGCCAACCGGCTCCGTTCTTTGGTGGCCCCTTCGCGCCACCTTCTACTCCTCCCCTAGTCAGGAAGTTC
CCCCCCGCCCCGCAGCTCGCGTCGTGCAGGACGTGACAAATGGAAGTAGCACGTCTCACTAGTCTCGTGC
AGATGGACAGCACCGCTGAGCAATGGAAGCGGGTAGGCCTTTGGGGCAGCGGCCAATAGCAGCTTTGCTC
CTTCGCTTTCTGGGCTCAGAGGCTGGGAAGGGGTGGGTCCGGGGGCGGGCTCAGGGGCGGGCTCAGGGGC
GGGGCGGGCGCCCGAAGGTCCTCCGGAGGCCCGGCATTCTGCACGCTTCAAAAGCGCACGTCTGCCGCGC
TGTTCTCCTCTTCCTCATCTCCGGGCCTTTCGACCTGCATCCCGCCACCATGAAAAAGCCTGAACTCACC
GCGACGTCTGTCGAGAAGTTTCTGATCGAAAAGTTCGACAGCGTCTCCGACCTGATGCAGCTCTCGGAGG
GCGAAGAATCTCGTGCTTTCAGCTTCGATGTAGGAGGGCGTGGATATGTCCTGCGGGTAAATAGCTGCGC
CGATGGTTTCTACAAAGATCGTTATGTTTATCGGCACTTTGCATCGGCCGCGCTCCCGATTCCGGAAGTG
CTTGACATTGGGGAATTCAGCGAGAGCCTGACCTATTGCATCTCCCGCCGTGCACAGGGTGTCACGTTGC
AAGACCTGCCTGAAACCGAACTGCCCGCTGTTCTGCAGCCGGTCGCGGAGGCCATGGATGCGATCGCTGC
GGCCGATCTTAGCCAGACGAGCGGGTTCGGCCCATTCGGACCGCAAGGAATCGGTCAATACACTACATGG
CGTGATTTCATATGCGCGATTGCTGATCCCCATGTGTATCACTGGCAAACTGTGATGGACGACACCGTCA
GTGCGTCCGTCGCGCAGGCTCTCGATGAGCTGATGCTTTGGGCCGAGGACTGCCCCGAAGTCCGGCACCT
CGTGCACGCGGATTTCGGCTCCAACAATGTCCTGACGGACAATGGCCGCATAACAGCGGTCATTGACTGG
AGCGAGGCGATGTTCGGGGATTCCCAATACGAGGTCGCCAACATCTTCTTCTGGAGGCCGTGGTTGGCTT
GTATGGAGCAGCAGACGCGCTACTTCGAGCGGAGGCATCCGGAGCTTGCAGGATCGCCGCGGCTCCGGGC
GTATATGCTCCGCATTGGTCTTGACCAACTCTATCAGAGCTTGGTTGACGGCAATTTCGATGATGCAGCT
TGGGCGCAGGGTCGATGCGACGCAATCGTCCGATCCGGAGCCGGGACTGTCGGGCGTACACAAATCGCCC
GCAGAAGCGCGGCCGTCTGGACCGATGGCTGTGTAGAAGTACTCGCCGATAGTGGAAACCGACGCCCCAG
CACTCGTCCGAGGGCAAAGGAATAGTGTACAAGTAGGAATTCGTCGAGGGACCTAATAACTTCGTATAGC
ATACATTATACGAAGTTATACATGTTTAAGGGTTCCGGTTCCACTAGGTACAATTCGATATCAAGCTTAT
CGATAATCAACCTCTGGATTACAAAATTTGTGAAAGATTGACTGGTATTCTTAACTATGTTGCTCCTTTT
ACGCTATGTGGATACGCTGCTTTAATGCCTTTGTATCATGCTATTGCTTCCCGTATGGCTTTCATTTTCT
CCTCCTTGTATAAATCCTGGTTGCTGTCTCTTTATGAGGAGTTGTGGCCCGTTGTCAGGCAACGTGGCGT
GGTGTGCACTGTGTTTGCTGACGCAACCCCCACTGGTTGGGGCATTGCCACCACCTGTCAGCTCCTTTCC
GGGACTTTCGCTTTCCCCCTCCCTATTGCCACGGCGGAACTCATCGCCGCCTGCCTTGCCCGCTGCTGGA
CAGGGGCTCGGCTGTTGGGCACTGACAATTCCGTGGTGTTGTCGGGGAAATCATCGTCCTTTCCTTGGCT
GCTCGCCTGTGTTGCCACCTGGATTCTGCGCGGGACGTCCTTCTGCTACGTCCCTTCGGCCCTCAATCCA
GCGGACCTTCCTTCCCGCGGCCTGCTGCCGGCTCTGCGGCCTCTTCCGCGTCTTCGCCTTCGCCCTCAGA
CGAGTCGGATCTCCCTTTGGGCCGCCTCCCCGCATCGATACCGTCGACCTCGATCGAGACCTAGAAAAAC
ATGGAGCAATCACAAGTAGCAATACAGCAGCTACCAATGCTGATTGTGCCTGGCTAGAAGCACAAGAGGA
GGAGGAGGTGGGTTTTCCAGTCACACCTCAGGTACCTTTAAGACCAATGACTTACAAGGCAGCTGTAGAT
CTTAGCCACTTTTTAAAAGAAAAGGGGGGACTGGAAGGGCTAATTCACTCCCAACGAAGACAAGATCTGC
TTTTTGCTTGTACTGGGTCTCTCTGGTTAGACCAGATCTGAGCCTGGGAGCTCTCTGGCTAACTAGGGAA
CCCACTGCTTAAGCCTCAATAAAGCTTGCCTTGAGTGCTTCAAGTAGTGTGTGCCCGTCTGTTGTGTGAC
TCTGGTAACTAGAGATCCCTCAGACCCTTTTAGTCAGTGTGGAAAATCTCTAGCAGTAGTAGTTCATGTC
ATCTTATTATTCAGTATTTATAACTTGCAAAGAAATGAATATCAGAGAGTGAGAGGAACTTGTTTATTGC
AGCTTATAATGGTTACAAATAAAGCAATAGCATCACAAATTTCACAAATAAAGCATTTTTTTCACTGCAT
TCTAGTTGTGGTTTGTCCAAACTCATCAATGTATCTTATCATGTCTGGCTCTAGCTATCCCGCCCCTAAC
TCCGCCCATCCCGCCCCTAACTCCGCCCAGTTCCGCCCATTCTCCGCCCCATGGCTGACTAATTTTTTTT
ATTTATGCAGAGGCCGAGGCCGCCTCGGCCTCTGAGCTATTCCAGAAGTAGTGAGGAGGCTTTTTTGGAG
GCCTAGGGACGTACCCAATTCGCCCTATAGTGAGTCGTATTAGCATGTGAGCAAAAGGCCAGCATAAATC
AAAAGAATAGACCGAGATAGGGT
[37 nt withheld, positions 6254-6290]
AAAGAACGTGGACTCCAACGTCAAAGG
[49 nt withheld, positions 6318-6366]
T
[91 nt withheld, positions 6368-6458]
G
[124 nt withheld, positions 6460-6583]
CAGGTGGCACTTTTCGGGGAAATGTGCGCGGAACCCCTATTTGTTTATTTTTCTAAATACATTCAAATAT
GTATCCGCTCATGAGACAATAACCCTGATAAATGCTTCAATAATATTGAAAAAGGAAGAGTCCTGAGGCG
GAAAGAACCAGCTGTGGAATGTGTGTCAGTTAGGGTGTGGAAAGTCCCCAGGCTCCCCAGCAGGCAGAAG
TATGCAAAGCATGCATCTCAATTAGTCAGCAACCAGGTGTGGAAAGTCCCCAGGCTCCCCAGCAGGCAGA
AGTATGCAAAGCATGCATCTCAATTAGTCAGCAACCATAGTCCCGCCCCTAACTCCGCCCATCCCGCCCC
TAACTCCGCCCAGTTCCGCCCATTCTCCGCCCCATGGCTGACTAATTTTTTTTATTTATGCAGAGGCCGA
GGCCGCCTCGGCCTCTGAGCTATTCCAGAAGTAGTGAGGAGGCTTTTTTGGAGGCCTAGGCTTTTGCAAA
GATCGATCAAGAGACAGGATGAGGATCGTTTCGCATGATTGAACAAGATGGATTGCACGCAGGTTCTCCG
GCCGCTTGGGTGGAGAGGCTATTCGGCTATGACTGGGCACAACAGACAATCGGCTGCTCTGATGCCGCCG
TGTTCCGGCTGTCAGCGCAGGGGCGCCCGGTTCTTTTTGTCAAGACCGACCTGTCCGGTGCCCTGAATGA
ACTGCAAGACGAGGCAGCGCGGCTATCGTGGCTGGCCACGACGGGCGTTCCTTGCGCAGCTGTGCTCGAC
GTTGTCACTGAAGCGGGAAGGGACTGGCTGCTATTGGGCGAAGTGCCGGGGCAGGATCTCCTGTCATCTC
ACCTTGCTCCTGCCGAGAAAGTATCCATCATGGCTGATGCAATGCGGCGGCTGCATACGCTTGATCCGGC
TACCTGCCCATTCGACCACCAAGCGAAACATCGCATCGAGCGAGCACGTACTCGGATGGAAGCCGGTCTT
GTCGATCAGGATGATCTGGACGAAGAGCATCAGGGGCTCGCGCCAGCCGAACTGTTCGCCAGGCTCAAGG
CGAGCATGCCCGACGGCGAGGATCTCGTCGTGACCCATGGCGATGCCTGCTTGCCGAATATCATGGTGGA
AAATGGCCGCTTTTCTGGATTCATCGACTGTGGCCGGCTGGGTGTGGCGGACCGCTATCAGGACATAGCG
TTGGCTACCCGTGATATTGCTGAAGAGCTTGGCGGCGAATGGGCTGACCGCTTCCTCGTGCTTTACGGTA
TCGCCGCTCCCGATTCGCAGCGCATCGCCTTCTATCGCCTTCTTGACGAGTTCTTCTGAGCGGGACTCTG
GGGTTCGAAATGACCGACCAAGCGACGCCCAACCTGCCATCACGAGATTTCGATTCCACCGCCGCCTTCT
ATGAAAGGTTGGGCTTCGGAATCGTTTTCCGGGACGCCGGCTGGATGATCCTCCAGCGCGGGGATCTCAT
GCTGGAGTTCTTCGCCCACCCTAGGGGGAGGCTAACTGAAACACGGAAGGAGACAATACCGGAAGGAACC
CGCGCTATGACGGCAATAAAAAGACAGAATAAAACGCACGGTGTTGGGTCGTTTGTTCATAAACGCGGGG
TTCGGTCCCAGGGCTGGCACTCTGTCGATACCCCACCGAGACCCCATTGGGGCCAATACGCCCGCGTTTC
TTCCTTTTCCCCACCCCACCCCCCAAGTTCGGGTGAAGGCCCAGGGCTCGCAGCCAACGTCGGGGCGGCA
GGCCCTGCCATAGCCTCAGGTTACTCATATATACTTTAGATTGATTTAAAACTTCATTTTTAATTTAAAA
GGATCTAGGTGAAGATCCTTTTTGATAATCTCATGACCAAAATCCCTTAACGTGAGTTTTCGTTCCACTG
AGCGTCAGACCCCGTAGAAAAGATCAAAGGATCTTCTTGAGATCCTTTTTTTCTGCGCGTAATCTGCTGC
TTGCAAACAAAAAAACCACCGCTACCAGCGGTGGTTTGTTTGCCGGATCAAGAGCTACCAACTCTTTTTC
CGAAGGTAACTGGCTTCAGCAGAGCGCAGATACCAAATACTGTTCTTCTAGTGTAGCCGTAGTTAGGCCA
CCACTTCAAGAACTCTGTAGCACCGCCTACATACCTCGCTCTGCTAATCCTGTTACCAGTGGCTGCTGCC
AGTGGCGATAAGTCGTGTCTTACCGGGTTGGACTCAAGACGATAGTTACCGGATAAGGCGCAGCGGTCGG
GCTGAACGGGGGGTTCGTGCACACAGCCCAGCTTGGAGCGAACGACCTACACCGAACTGAGATACCTACA
GCGTGAGCTATGAGAAAGCGCCACGCTTCCCGAAGGGAGAAAGGCGGACAGGTATCCGGTAAGCGGCAGG
GTCGGAACAGGAGAGCGCACGAGGGAGCTTCCAGGGGGAAACGCCTGGTATCTTTATAGTCCTGTCGGGT
TTCGCCACCTCTGACTTGAGCGTCGATTTTTGTGATGCTCGTCAGGGGGGCGGAGCCTATGGAAAAACGC
CAGCAACGCGGCCTTTTTACGGTTCCTGGCCTTTTGCTGGCCTTTTGCTCACATGTTCTTTCCTGCGTTA
TCCCCTGATTCTGTGGATAACCGTATTACCGCCATGCATTAGTTATTAATAGTAATCAATTACGGGGTCA
TTAGTTCATAGCCCATATATGGAGTTCCGCGTTACATAACTTACGGTAAATGGCCCGCCTGGCTGACCGC
CCAACGACCCCCGCCCATTGACGTCAATAATGACGTATGTTCCCATAGTAACGCCAATAGGGACTTTCCA
TTGACGTCAATGGGTGGAGTATTTACGGTAAACTGCCCACTTGGCAGTACATCAAGTGTATCATATGCCA
AGTACGCCCCCTATTGACGTCAATGACGGTAAATGGCCCGCCTGGCATTATGCCCAGTACATGACCTTAT
GGGACTTTCCTACTTGGCAGTACATCTACGTATTAGTCATCGCTATTACCATGGTGATGCGGTTTTGGCA
GTACATCAATGGGCGTGGATAGCGGTTTGACTCACGGGGATTTCCAAGTCTCCACCCCATTGACGTCAAT
GGGAGTTTGTTTTGGCACCAAAATCAACGGGACTTTCCAAAATGTCGTAACAACTCCGCCCCATTGACGC
AAATGGGCGGTAGGCGTGTACGGTGGGAGGTCTATATAAGCAGCGCGTTTTGCCTGTACTGGGTCTCTCT
GGTTAGACCAGATCTGAGCCTGGGAGCTCTCTGGCTAACTAGGGAACCCACTGCTTAAGCCTCAATAAAG
CTTGCCTTGAGTGCTTCAAGTAGTGTGTGCCCGTCTGTTGTGTGACTCTGGTAACTAGAGATCCCTCAGA
CCCTTTTAGTCAGTGTGGAAAATCTCTAGCAGTGGCGCCCGAACAGGGACTTGAAAGCGAAAGGGAAACC
AGAGGAGCTCTCTCGACGCAGGACTCGGCTTGCTGAAGCGCGCACGGCAAGAGGCGAGGGGCGGCGACTG
GTGAGTACGCCAAAAATTTTGACTAGCGGAGGCTAGAAGGAGAGAGATGGGTGCGAGAGCGTCAGTATTA
AGCGGGGGAGAATTAGATCGCGATGGGAAAAAATTCGGTTAAGGCCAGGGGGAAAGAAAAAATATAAATT
AAAACATATAGTATGGGCAAGCAGGGAGCTAGAACGATTCGCAGTTAATCCTGGCCTGTTAGAAACATCA
GAAGGCTGTAGACAAATACTGGGACAGCTACAACCATCCCTTCAGACAGGATCAGAAGAACTTAGATCAT
TATATAATACAGTAGCAACCCTCTATTGTGTGCATCAAAGGATAGAGATAAAAGACACCAAGGAAGCTTT
AGACAAGATAGAGGAAGAGCAAAACAAAAGTAAGACCACCGCACAGCAAGCGGCCGGCCGCTGATCTTCA
GACCTGGAGGAGGAGATATGAGGGACAATTGGAGAAGTGAATTATATAAATATAAAGTAGTAAAAATTGA
ACCATTAGGAGTAGCACCCACCAAGGCAAAGAGAAGAGTGGTGCAGAGAGAAAAAAGAGCAGTGGGAATA
GGAGCTTTGTTCCTTGGGTTCTTGGGAGCAGCAGGAAGCACTATGGGCGCAGCGTCAATGACGCTGACGG
TACAGGCCAGACAATTATTGTCTGGTATAGTGCAGCAGCAGAACAATTTGCTGAGGGCTATTGAGGCGCA
ACAGCATCTGTTGCAACTCACAGTCTGGGGCATCAAGCAGCTCCAGGCAAGAATCCTGGCTGTGGAAAGA
TACCTAAAGGATCAACAGCTCCTGGGGATTTGGGGTTGCTCTGGAAAACTCATTTGCACCACTGCTGTGC
CTTGGAATGCTAGTTGGAGTAATAAATCTCTGGAACAGATTTGGAATCACACGACCTGGATGGAGTGGGA
CAGAGAAATTAACAATTACACAAGCTTAATACACTCCTTAATTGAAGAATCGCAAAACCAGCAAGAAAAG
AATGAACAAGAATTATTGGAATTAGATAAATGGGCAAGTTTGTGGAATTGGTTTAACATAACAAATTGGC
TGTGGTATATAAAATTATTCATAATGATAGTAGGAGGCTTGGTAGGTTTAAGAATAGTTTTTGCTGTACT
TTCTATAGTGAATAGAGTTAGGCAGGGATATTCACCATTATCGTTTCAGACCCACCTCCCAACCCCGAGG
GGACCCGACAGGCCCGAAGGAATAGAAGAAGAAGGTGGAGAGAGAGACAGAGACAGATCCATTCGATTAG
TG
Features (pLannotate 1.2.2; 32 found; start..end, strand, type, name):
     58..175     +  misc_feature   cPPT/CTS: central polypurine tract and central termination sequence of HIV-1
    241..258     +  ncRNA          5' miR-30a (fragment): sequence upstream of the 71-nt precursor of the human miR-30a microRNA (Zeng et al., 2002) miRNA
    267..1478    +  promoter       UbC promoter: human ubiquitin C promoter
   1585..1602    +  protein_bind   attB1 (fragment): mutant version of attB; core recombination site for the Gateway® BP reaction BP Clonase™
   1608..2930    +  CDS            CRBN: CRBN_HUMAN - Experimental evidence at protein level: Swiss-Prot protein existence level 1. Substrate recognition component of a DCX (DDB1-CUL4-X-box) E3 protein ligase complex that mediates the ubiquitination and subsequent proteasomal degradation of target proteins, such as MEIS2 (Probable). Normal degradation of key regulatory proteins is required for normal limb outgrowth and expression of the fibroblast growth factor FGF8 (PubMed:20223979, PubMed:24328678, PubMed:25043012, PubMed:25108355). Maintains presynaptic glutamate release and consequently cognitive functions, such as memory and lea
   2935..2959    -  protein_bind   attB2: mutant version of attB; recombination site for the Gateway® BP reaction BP Clonase™
   2977..3083    +  misc_feature   IRES (fragment): internal ribosome entry site (IRES) of the encephalomyocarditis virus (EMCV)
   3103..3602    +  promoter       PGK promoter: mouse phosphoglycerate kinase 1 promoter
   3620..4645    +  CDS            HygR: aminoglycoside phosphotransferase from E. coli; aph(4)-Ia; confers resistance to hygromycin
   4676..4709    +  protein_bind   loxP: Cre-mediated recombination occurs in the 8-bp core sequence (GCATACAT). Cre recombinase
   4742..4765    +  misc_feature   MCS (fragment): pBluescript multiple cloning site
   4765..5353    +  misc_feature   WPRE: woodchuck hepatitis virus posttranscriptional regulatory element
   5354..5373    +  misc_feature   MCS (fragment): pBluescript multiple cloning site
   5375..5560    +  CDS            nef (fragment): NEF_HV1Z2 - Experimental evidence at protein level: Swiss-Prot protein existence level 1. Extracellular Nef protein targets CD4(+) T-lymphocytes for apoptosis by interacting with CXCR4 surface receptors. From Human immunodeficiency virus type 1 group M subtype D (isolate Z2/CDC-Z34) (HIV-1).
   5562..5795    +  LTR            3' LTR (ΔU3): self-inactivating 3' long terminal repeat (LTR) from HIV-1
   5867..5988    +  polyA_signal   SV40 poly(A) signal: SV40 polyadenylation signal
   6028..6163    +  rep_origin     SV40 ori: SV40 origin of replication
   6184..6202    -  promoter       T7 promoter: promoter for bacteriophage T7 RNA polymerase
   6225..6583    -  rep_origin     f1 ori (sequence partly withheld): f1 bacteriophage origin of replication; arrow indicates direction of (+) strand synthesis
   6610..6714    +  promoter       AmpR promoter: bla
   6716..7073    +  promoter       SV40 promoter: SV40 enhancer and early promoter
   7108..7902    +  CDS            NeoR/KanR: aminoglycoside phosphotransferase from Tn5; aph(3')-II (or nptII); confers resistance to neomycin, kanamycin, and G418 (Geneticin®)
   7923..8075    +  CDS            ble (fragment): BLE_KLEPN - Experimental evidence at protein level: Swiss-Prot protein existence level 1. Binding protein with a strong affinity to the bleomycin family of antibiotics. Binds to CL990; an antimitotic-antibiotic compound. From Klebsiella pneumoniae.
   8134..8181    +  polyA_signal   HSV TK poly(A) signal: herpes simplex virus thymidine kinase polyadenylation signal (Cole and Stacy, 1985)
   8510..9098    +  rep_origin     ori: high-copy-number ColE1/pMB1/pBR322/pUC origin of replication
   9273..9576    +  enhancer       CMV enhancer: human cytomegalovirus immediate early enhancer
   9577..9776    +  promoter       CMV promoter: human cytomegalovirus (CMV) immediate early promoter
   9794..9974    +  LTR            5' LTR (truncated): truncated 5' long terminal repeat (LTR) from HIV-1
  10021..10146   +  misc_feature   HIV-1 Ψ: packaging signal of human immunodeficiency virus type 1
  10130..10468   +  CDS            HIV-1 gag (fragment): gag protein from human immunodeficiency virus 1; gag
  10643..10876   +  misc_feature   RRE: The Rev response element (RRE) of HIV-1 allows for Rev-dependent mRNA export from the nucleus to the cytoplasm.
  11253..8       +  CDS            Rev (fragment) (across the origin): human immunodeficiency virus 1 (HIV-1) Rev protein; rev; enhances nuclear export of unspliced and incompletely spliced viral mRNAs
