[The description below was written by a language model from this plasmid's Addgene catalogue record and pLannotate feature annotations shown in this document.]
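Description:
plenti-UbcP-Myc-YWAA-pGK-HYG is a self-inactivating HIV-1-based lentiviral transfer plasmid of about 11.3 kb for expressing a mutant form of human cereblon (CRBN) in mammalian cells. It is maintained in E. coli through a high-copy ColE1/pUC-type origin and selected with kanamycin. Resistance comes from a Tn5 NeoR/KanR gene placed behind tandem bacterial (bla) and SV40 early promoters and followed by an HSV TK polyadenylation signal. The backbone also carries f1 and SV40 origins. A CMV enhancer/promoter fused to a truncated 5' LTR drives transcription of the viral genome. That genome contains the Ψ packaging signal, a gag fragment, the RRE, cPPT/CTS, WPRE and a ΔU3 3' LTR, so packaging functions must be supplied in trans.

Within the provirus, the human ubiquitin C promoter drives the CRBN coding sequence. The insert was introduced by Gateway recombination into the plenti-UBC-Myc-gate-pGK-HYG destination vector and is flanked by attB1 and attB2 sites. The catalogue lists an N-terminal Myc tag supplied by the backbone, although the automated annotation does not mark it as a separate feature. The insert carries the Y383A/W385A substitutions that give the "YWAA" name; the record does not state their functional effect. Downstream, a mouse PGK promoter drives a hygromycin resistance gene for selecting transduced cells, followed by a single loxP site. Short IRES and miR-30a fragments appear to be remnants of earlier vector versions.

The NGS-derived and depositor sequence records differ by only two nucleotides and show the same feature order from different start points. The stated purpose is lentiviral expression of Myc-YWAA, and the associated publication concerns cereblon-dependent degradation of Ikaros proteins induced by lenalidomide.
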