Addgene plasmid #107377: plenti-UbcP-Myc-YWAA-pGK-HYG
Purpose: Lentiviral expression of myc-YWAA
Depositing lab: William Kaelin. Depositing organization: Dana-Farber Cancer Institute. Publication: The myeloma drug lenalidomide promotes the cereblon-dependent destruction of Ikaros proteins. Lu G, Middleton RE, Sun H, Naniong M, Ott CJ, Mitsiades CS, Wong KK, Bradner JE, Kaelin WG Jr. Science. 2014 Jan 17;343(6168):305-9. doi: 10.1126/science.1244917. Epub 2013 Nov 29. PubMed 24292623.
Backbone
  Vector backbone: plenti-UBC-Myc-gate-pGK-HYG
  Vector type: Mammalian Expression, Lentiviral
Growth in bacteria
  Bacterial resistance: Kanamycin, 50 μg/mL
  Growth temperature: 30°C
  Growth strain: NEB Stable
  Copy number: Unknown
Gene/Insert
  Gene/Insert name: cereblon (alt name: CBRN)
  Species: H. sapiens (human)
  Mutation: CRBN-Y383A/W385A
  Entrez Gene: CRBN (a.k.a. MRT2, MRT2A)
  Promoter: UbcP
  Tag / fusion protein: Myc (N terminal on backbone)
  Cloning method: Gateway Cloning
Terms and licenses: Academic/Nonprofit Terms; Industry Terms: Not Available to Industry
How to cite: plenti-UbcP-Myc-YWAA-pGK-HYG was a gift from William Kaelin (Addgene plasmid # 107377 ; http://n2t.net/addgene:107377 ; RRID:Addgene_107377)
